LOCUS       Exported 7712 bp ds-DNA circular SYN 12-MAY-2021
DEFINITION  human Soluble Flt1 isoform e15a (terminates in exon 15a).
ACCESSION   .
VERSION     .
KEYWORDS    sFlt1-e15a V5
SOURCE      synthetic DNA construct
  ORGANISM  synthetic DNA construct
REFERENCE   1 (bases 1 to 7712)
  AUTHORS   Thomas CP, Andrews JI, Raikwar NS, Kelley EA, Herse F, Dechend R,
            Golos TG, Liu KZ
  TITLE     A recently evolved novel trophoblast-enriched secreted form of
            fms-like tyrosine kinase-1 variant is up-regulated in hypoxia and
            preeclampsia.
  JOURNAL   J Clin Endocrinol Metab. 2009 Jul;94(7):2524-30. doi:
            10.1210/jc.2009-0017. Epub 2009 Mar 31.
  PUBMED    19336504
REFERENCE   2 (bases 1 to 7712)
  AUTHORS   .
  TITLE     Direct Submission
  JOURNAL   Exported May 12, 2021 from SnapGene Server 1.1.58
            http://www.snapgene.com
FEATURES             Location/Qualifiers
     source          1..7712
                     /organism="synthetic DNA construct"
                     /mol_type="other DNA"
     primer_bind     complement(44..63)
                     /label=pRS-marker
                     /note="pRS vectors, use to sequence yeast selectable
                     marker"
     enhancer        235..614
                     /label=CMV enhancer
                     /note="human cytomegalovirus immediate early enhancer"
     promoter        615..818
                     /label=CMV promoter
                     /note="human cytomegalovirus (CMV) immediate early
                     promoter"
     primer_bind     769..789
                     /label=CMV-F
                     /note="Human CMV immediate early promoter, forward primer"
     primer_bind     863..882
                     /label=T7
                     /note="T7 promoter, forward primer"
     promoter        863..881
                     /label=T7 promoter
                     /note="promoter for bacteriophage T7 RNA polymerase"
     CDS             3210..3251
                     /codon_start=1
                     /product="epitope tag from simian virus 5"
                     /label=V5 tag
                     /translation="GKPIPNPLLGLDST"
     CDS             3261..3278
                     /codon_start=1
                     /product="6xHis affinity tag"
                     /label=6xHis
                     /translation="HHHHHH"
     primer_bind     complement(3301..3318)
                     /label=BGH-rev
                     /note="Bovine growth hormone terminator, reverse primer.
                     Also called BGH reverse"
     polyA_signal    3307..3531
                     /label=bGH poly(A) signal
                     /note="bovine growth hormone polyadenylation signal"
     rep_origin      3577..4005
                     /direction=RIGHT
                     /label=f1 ori
                     /note="f1 bacteriophage origin of replication; arrow
                     indicates direction of (+) strand synthesis"
     primer_bind     complement(3664..3683)
                     /label=F1ori-R
                     /note="F1 origin, reverse primer"
     primer_bind     3874..3895
                     /label=F1ori-F
                     /note="F1 origin, forward primer"
     primer_bind     complement(4014..4034)
                     /label=pBABE 3'
                     /note="SV40 enhancer, reverse primer for pBABE vectors"
     promoter        4019..4348
                     /label=SV40 promoter
                     /note="SV40 enhancer and early promoter"
     rep_origin      4199..4334
                     /label=SV40 ori
                     /note="SV40 origin of replication"
     primer_bind     4261..4280
                     /label=SV40pro-F
                     /note="SV40 promoter/origin, forward primer"
     CDS             4415..5209
                     /codon_start=1
                     /gene="aph(3')-II (or nptII)"
                     /product="aminoglycoside phosphotransferase from Tn5"
                     /label=NeoR/KanR
                     /note="confers resistance to neomycin, kanamycin, and G418
                     (Geneticin(R))"
                     /translation="MIEQDGLHAGSPAAWVERLFGYDWAQQTIGCSDAAVFRLSAQGRP
                     VLFVKTDLSGALNELQDEAARLSWLATTGVPCAAVLDVVTEAGRDWLLLGEVPGQDLLS
                     SHLAPAEKVSIMADAMRRLHTLDPATCPFDHQAKHRIERARTRMEAGLVDQDDLDEEHQ
                     GLAPAELFARLKARMPDGEDLVVTHGDACLPNIMVENGRFSGFIDCGRLGVADRYQDIA
                     LATRDIAEELGGEWADRFLVLYGIAAPDSQRIAFYRLLDEFF"
     primer_bind     complement(4469..4488)
                     /label=Neo-R
                     /note="Neomycin resistance gene, reverse primer"
     primer_bind     5079..5098
                     /label=Neo-F
                     /note="Neomycin resistance gene, forward primer"
     polyA_signal    5385..5506
                     /label=SV40 poly(A) signal
                     /note="SV40 polyadenylation signal"
     primer_bind     complement(5422..5441)
                     /label=SV40pA-R
                     /note="SV40 polyA, reverse primer"
     primer_bind     5476..5495
                     /label=EBV-rev
                     /note="SV40 polyA terminator, reverse primer"
     primer_bind     complement(5555..5571)
                     /label=M13 rev
                     /note="common sequencing primer, one of multiple similar
                     variants"
     primer_bind     complement(5555..5571)
                     /label=M13 Reverse
                     /note="In lacZ gene. Also called M13-rev"
     primer_bind     complement(5568..5590)
                     /label=M13/pUC Reverse
                     /note="In lacZ gene"
     protein_bind    5579..5595
                     /label=lac operator
                     /bound_moiety="lac repressor encoded by lacI"
                     /note="The lac repressor binds to the lac operator to
                     inhibit transcription in E. coli. This inhibition can be
                     relieved by adding lactose or
                     isopropyl-beta-D-thiogalactopyranoside (IPTG)."
     promoter        complement(5603..5633)
                     /label=lac promoter
                     /note="promoter for the E. coli lac operon"
     protein_bind    5648..5669
                     /label=CAP binding site
                     /bound_moiety="E. coli catabolite activator protein"
                     /note="CAP binding activates transcription in the presence
                     of cAMP."
     primer_bind     complement(5786..5803)
                     /label=L4440
                     /note="L4440 vector, forward primer"
     rep_origin      complement(5957..6545)
                     /direction=LEFT
                     /label=ori
                     /note="high-copy-number ColE1/pMB1/pBR322/pUC origin of
                     replication"
     primer_bind     complement(6037..6056)
                     /label=pBR322ori-F
                     /note="pBR322 origin, forward primer"
     CDS             complement(6716..7576)
                     /codon_start=1
                     /gene="bla"
                     /product="beta-lactamase"
                     /label=AmpR
                     /note="confers resistance to ampicillin, carbenicillin, and
                     related antibiotics"
                     /translation="MSIQHFRVALIPFFAAFCLPVFAHPETLVKVKDAEDQLGARVGYI
                     ELDLNSGKILESFRPEERFPMMSTFKVLLCGAVLSRIDAGQEQLGRRIHYSQNDLVEYS
                     PVTEKHLTDGMTVRELCSAAITMSDNTAANLLLTTIGGPKELTAFLHNMGDHVTRLDRW
                     EPELNEAIPNDERDTTMPVAMATTLRKLLTGELLTLASRQQLIDWMEADKVAGPLLRSA
                     LPAGWFIADKSGAGERGSRGIIAALGPDGKPSRIVVIYTTGSQATMDERNRQIAEIGAS
                     LIKHW"
     primer_bind     7339..7358
                     /label=Amp-R
                     /note="Ampicillin resistance gene, reverse primer"
     promoter        complement(7577..7681)
                     /gene="bla"
                     /label=AmpR promoter
ORIGIN
        1 gacggatcgg gagatctccc gatcccctat ggtgcactct cagtacaatc tgctctgatg
       61 ccgcatagtt aagccagtat ctgctccctg cttgtgtgtt ggaggtcgct gagtagtgcg
      121 cgagcaaaat ttaagctaca acaaggcaag gcttgaccga caattgcatg aagaatctgc
      181 ttagggttag gcgttttgcg ctgcttcgcg atgtacgggc cagatatacg cgttgacatt
      241 gattattgac tagttattaa tagtaatcaa ttacggggtc attagttcat agcccatata
      301 tggagttccg cgttacataa cttacggtaa atggcccgcc tggctgaccg cccaacgacc
      361 cccgcccatt gacgtcaata atgacgtatg ttcccatagt aacgccaata gggactttcc
      421 attgacgtca atgggtggag tatttacggt aaactgccca cttggcagta catcaagtgt
      481 atcatatgcc aagtacgccc cctattgacg tcaatgacgg taaatggccc gcctggcatt
      541 atgcccagta catgacctta tgggactttc ctacttggca gtacatctac gtattagtca
      601 tcgctattac catggtgatg cggttttggc agtacatcaa tgggcgtgga tagcggtttg
      661 actcacgggg atttccaagt ctccacccca ttgacgtcaa tgggagtttg ttttggcacc
      721 aaaatcaacg ggactttcca aaatgtcgta acaactccgc cccattgacg caaatgggcg
      781 gtaggcgtgt acggtgggag gtctatataa gcagagctct ctggctaact agagaaccca
      841 ctgcttactg gcttatcgaa attaatacga ctcactatag ggagacccaa gctggctagt
      901 taagcttggt accgagctcg gatccagtac ccttcaccat ggtcagctac tgggacaccg
      961 gggtcctgct gtgcgcgctg ctcagctgtc tgcttctcac aggatctagt tcaggttcaa
     1021 aattaaaaga tcctgaactg agtttaaaag gcacccagca catcatgcaa gcaggccaga
     1081 cactgcatct ccaatgcagg ggggaagcag cccataaatg gtctttgcct gaaatggtga
     1141 gtaaggaaag cgaaaggctg agcataacta aatctgcctg tggaagaaat ggcaaacaat
     1201 tctgcagtac tttaaccttg aacacagctc aagcaaacca cactggcttc tacagctgca
     1261 aatatctagc tgtacctact tcaaagaaga aggaaacaga atctgcaatc tatatattta
     1321 ttagtgatac aggtagacct ttcgtagaga tgtacagtga aatccccgaa attatacaca
     1381 tgactgaagg aagggagctc gtcattccct gccgggttac gtcacctaac atcactgtta
     1441 ctttaaaaaa gtttccactt gacactttga tccctgatgg aaaacgcata atctgggaca
     1501 gtagaaaggg cttcatcata tcaaatgcaa cgtacaaaga aatagggctt ctgacctgtg
     1561 aagcaacagt caatgggcat ttgtataaga caaactatct cacacatcga caaaccaata
     1621 caatcataga tgtccaaata agcacaccac gcccagtcaa attacttaga ggccatactc
     1681 ttgtcctcaa ttgtactgct accactccct tgaacacgag agttcaaatg acctggagtt
     1741 accctgatga aaaaaataag agagcttccg taaggcgacg aattgaccaa agcaattccc
     1801 atgccaacat attctacagt gttcttacta ttgacaaaat gcagaacaaa gacaaaggac
     1861 tttatacttg tcgtgtaagg agtggaccat cattcaaatc tgttaacacc tcagtgcata
     1921 tatatgataa agcattcatc actgtgaaac atcgaaaaca gcaggtgctt gaaaccgtag
     1981 ctggcaagcg gtcttaccgg ctctctatga aagtgaaggc atttccctcg ccggaagttg
     2041 tatggttaaa agatgggtta cctgcgactg agaaatctgc tcgctatttg actcgtggct
     2101 actcgttaat tatcaaggac gtaactgaag aggatgcagg gaattataca atcttgctga
     2161 gcataaaaca gtcaaatgtg tttaaaaacc tcactgccac tctaattgtc aatgtgaaac
     2221 cccagattta cgaaaaggcc gtgtcatcgt ttccagaccc ggctctctac ccactgggca
     2281 gcagacaaat cctgacttgt accgcatatg gtatccctca acctacaatc aagtggttct
     2341 ggcacccctg taaccataat cattccgaag caaggtgtga cttttgttcc aataatgaag
     2401 agtcctttat cctggatgct gacagcaaca tgggaaacag aattgagagc atcactcagc
     2461 gcatggcaat aatagaagga aagaataaga tggctagcac cttggttgtg gctgactcta
     2521 gaatttctgg aatctacatt tgcatagctt ccaataaagt tgggactgtg ggaagaaaca
     2581 taagctttta tatcacagat gtgccaaatg ggtttcatgt taacttggaa aaaatgccga
     2641 cggaaggaga ggacctgaaa ctgtcttgca cagttaacaa gttcttatac agagacgtta
     2701 cttggatttt actgcggaca gttaataaca gaacaatgca ctacagtatt agcaagcaaa
     2761 aaatggccat cactaaggag cactccatca ctcttaatct taccatcatg aatgtttccc
     2821 tgcaagattc aggcacctat gcctgcagag ccaggaatgt atacacaggg gaagaaatcc
     2881 tccagaagaa agaaattaca atcagagatc aggaagcacc atacctcctg cgaaacctca
     2941 gtgatcacac agtggccatc agcagttcca ccactttaga ctgtcatgct aatggtgtcc
     3001 ccgagcctca gatcacttgg tttaaaaaca accacaaaat acaacaagag cctgaactgt
     3061 atacatcaac gtcaccatcg tcatcgtcat catcaccatt gtcatcatca tcatcatcgt
     3121 catcatcatc atcatcaaag ggtcaagaca attctgcaga tatccagcac agtggcggcc
     3181 gctcgagtct agagggcccg cggttcgaag gtaagcctat ccctaaccct ctcctcggtc
     3241 tcgattctac gcgtaccggt catcatcacc atcaccattg agtttaaacc cgctgatcag
     3301 cctcgactgt gccttctagt tgccagccat ctgttgtttg cccctccccc gtgccttcct
     3361 tgaccctgga aggtgccact cccactgtcc tttcctaata aaatgaggaa attgcatcgc
     3421 attgtctgag taggtgtcat tctattctgg ggggtggggt ggggcaggac agcaaggggg
     3481 aggattggga agacaatagc aggcatgctg gggatgcggt gggctctatg gcttctgagg
     3541 cggaaagaac cagctggggc tctagggggt atccccnnnn nnnnnnnnnn nnnnnnnnnn
     3601 nnnnnnnnnn nnnnnnnnnn nnnnnnnnnn nnnnnnnnnn nnnnnnnnnn nnnnnnnnnn
     3661 nnnnnnnnnn nnnnnnnnnn nnnnnnnnnn nnnnnnnnnn cnnnnnnnnn nnnnnnnnnn
     3721 nnnnnnnnnn nnnnnnnnnn nnnnnnnnnn nnnnnnnnnn nnnnnnnnnn nnnnnnnnnn
     3781 nnnnnnnnnn nnannnnnnn nnnnnnnnnn nnnnnnnnnn nnnnnnnnnn nnnnnnnnnn
     3841 nncctttgac gttggagtcc acgttcttta atagtggact cttgttccaa actggaacaa
     3901 cactcaaccc tatctcggtc tattcttttg atttataagg gattttgccg atttcggcct
     3961 attggttaaa aaatgagctg atttaacaaa aatttaacgc gaattaattc tgtggaatgt
     4021 gtgtcagtta gggtgtggaa agtccccagg ctccccagca ggcagaagta tgcaaagcat
     4081 gcatctcaat tagtcagcaa ccaggtgtgg aaagtcccca ggctccccag caggcagaag
     4141 tatgcaaagc atgcatctca attagtcagc aaccatagtc ccgcccctaa ctccgcccat
     4201 cccgccccta actccgccca gttccgccca ttctccgccc catggctgac taattttttt
     4261 tatttatgca gaggccgagg ccgcctctgc ctctgagcta ttccagaagt agtgaggagg
     4321 cttttttgga ggcctaggct tttgcaaaaa gctcccggga gcttgtatat ccattttcgg
     4381 atctgatcaa gagacaggat gaggatcgtt tcgcatgatt gaacaagatg gattgcacgc
     4441 aggttctccg gccgcttggg tggagaggct attcggctat gactgggcac aacagacaat
     4501 cggctgctct gatgccgccg tgttccggct gtcagcgcag gggcgcccgg ttctttttgt
     4561 caagaccgac ctgtccggtg ccctgaatga actgcaggac gaggcagcgc ggctatcgtg
     4621 gctggccacg acgggcgttc cttgcgcagc tgtgctcgac gttgtcactg aagcgggaag
     4681 ggactggctg ctattgggcg aagtgccggg gcaggatctc ctgtcatctc accttgctcc
     4741 tgccgagaaa gtatccatca tggctgatgc aatgcggcgg ctgcatacgc ttgatccggc
     4801 tacctgccca ttcgaccacc aagcgaaaca tcgcatcgag cgagcacgta ctcggatgga
     4861 agccggtctt gtcgatcagg atgatctgga cgaagagcat caggggctcg cgccagccga
     4921 actgttcgcc aggctcaagg cgcgcatgcc cgacggcgag gatctcgtcg tgacccatgg
     4981 cgatgcctgc ttgccgaata tcatggtgga aaatggccgc ttttctggat tcatcgactg
     5041 tggccggctg ggtgtggcgg accgctatca ggacatagcg ttggctaccc gtgatattgc
     5101 tgaagagctt ggcggcgaat gggctgaccg cttcctcgtg ctttacggta tcgccgctcc
     5161 cgattcgcag cgcatcgcct tctatcgcct tcttgacgag ttcttctgag cgggactctg
     5221 gggttcgcga aatgaccgac caagcgacgc ccaacctgcc atcacgagat ttcgattcca
     5281 ccgccgcctt ctatgaaagg ttgggcttcg gaatcgtttt ccgggacgcc ggctggatga
     5341 tcctccagcg cggggatctc atgctggagt tcttcgccca ccccaacttg tttattgcag
     5401 cttataatgg ttacaaataa agcaatagca tcacaaattt cacaaataaa gcattttttt
     5461 cactgcattc tagttgtggt ttgtccaaac tcatcaatgt atcttatcat gtctgtatac
     5521 cgtcgacctc tagctagagc ttggcgtaat catggtcata gctgtttcct gtgtgaaatt
     5581 gttatccgct cacaattcca cacaacatac gagccggaag cataaagtgt aaagcctggg
     5641 gtgcctaatg agtgagctaa ctcacattaa ttgcgttgcg ctcactgccc gctttccagt
     5701 cgggaaacct gtcgtgccag ctgcattaat gaatcggcca acgcgcgggg agaggcggtt
     5761 tgcgtattgg gcgctcttcc gcttcctcgc tcactgactc gctgcgctcg gtcgttcggc
     5821 tgcggcgagc ggtatcagct cactcaaagg cggtaatacg gttatccaca gaatcagggg
     5881 ataacgcagg aaagaacatg tgagcaaaag gccagcaaaa ggccaggaac cgtaaaaagg
     5941 ccgcgttgct ggcgtttttc cataggctcc gcccccctga cgagcatcac aaaaatcgac
     6001 gctcaagtca gaggtggcga aacccgacag gactataaag ataccaggcg tttccccctg
     6061 gaagctccct cgtgcgctct cctgttccga ccctgccgct taccggatac ctgtccgcct
     6121 ttctcccttc gggaagcgtg gcgctttctc atagctcacg ctgtaggtat ctcagttcgg
     6181 tgtaggtcgt tcgctccaag ctgggctgtg tgcacgaacc ccccgttcag cccgaccgct
     6241 gcgccttatc cggtaactat cgtcttgagt ccaacccggt aagacacgac ttatcgccac
     6301 tggcagcagc cactggtaac aggattagca gagcgaggta tgtaggcggt gctacagagt
     6361 tcttgaagtg gtggcctaac tacggctaca ctagaagaac agtatttggt atctgcgctc
     6421 tgctgaagcc agttaccttc ggaaaaagag ttggtagctc ttgatccggc aaacaaacca
     6481 ccgctggtag cggtggtttt tttgtttgca agcagcagat tacgcgcaga aaaaaaggat
     6541 ctcaagaaga tcctttgatc ttttctacgg ggtctgacgc tcagtggaac gaaaactcac
     6601 gttaagggat tttggtcatg agattatcaa aaaggatctt cacctagatc cttttaaatt
     6661 aaaaatgaag ttttaaatca atctaaagta tatatgagta aacttggtct gacagttacc
     6721 aatgcttaat cagtgaggca cctatctcag cgatctgtct atttcgttca tccatagttg
     6781 cctgactccc cgtcgtgtag ataactacga tacgggaggg cttaccatct ggccccagtg
     6841 ctgcaatgat accgcgagac ccacgctcac cggctccaga tttatcagca ataaaccagc
     6901 cagccggaag ggccgagcgc agaagtggtc ctgcaacttt atccgcctcc atccagtcta
     6961 ttaattgttg ccgggaagct agagtaagta gttcgccagt taatagtttg cgcaacgttg
     7021 ttgccattgc tacaggcatc gtggtgtcac gctcgtcgtt tggtatggct tcattcagct
     7081 ccggttccca acgatcaagg cgagttacat gatcccccat gttgtgcaaa aaagcggtta
     7141 gctccttcgg tcctccgatc gttgtcagaa gtaagttggc cgcagtgtta tcactcatgg
     7201 ttatggcagc actgcataat tctcttactg tcatgccatc cgtaagatgc ttttctgtga
     7261 ctggtgagta ctcaaccaag tcattctgag aatagtgtat gcggcgaccg agttgctctt
     7321 gcccggcgtc aatacgggat aataccgcgc cacatagcag aactttaaaa gtgctcatca
     7381 ttggaaaacg ttcttcgggg cgaaaactct caaggatctt accgctgttg agatccagtt
     7441 cgatgtaacc cactcgtgca cccaactgat cttcagcatc ttttactttc accagcgttt
     7501 ctgggtgagc aaaaacagga aggcaaaatg ccgcaaaaaa gggaataagg gcgacacgga
     7561 aatgttgaat actcatactc ttcctttttc aatattattg aagcatttat cagggttatt
     7621 gtctcatgag cggatacata tttgaatgta tttagaaaaa taaacaaata ggggttccgc
     7681 gcacatttcc ccgaaaagtg ccacctgacg tc
//
